Addgene plasmid #23001: pEGFPC1-6XHis-FLKSRP
Depositing lab: Douglas Black. Depositing organization: University of California, Los Angeles (UCLA). Publication: Differentiation-induced colocalization of the KH-type splicing regulatory protein with polypyrimidine tract binding protein and the c-src pre-mRNA. Hall MP, Huang S, Black DL. Mol Biol Cell. 2004 Feb . 15(2):774-86. 10.1091/mbc.e03-09-0692 PubMed 14657238.
Backbone
  Vector backbone: pEGFP-C1
  Backbone size w/o insert (bp): 4700
  Vector type: Mammalian Expression
Growth in bacteria
  Bacterial resistance: Kanamycin, 50 μg/mL
  Growth temperature: 37°C
  Growth strain: DH5alpha
  Copy number: High Copy
Gene/Insert
  Gene/Insert name: KSRP
  Species: H. sapiens (human)
  Mutation: valine inserted at aa#2
  Entrez Gene: KHSRP (a.k.a. FBP2, FUBP2, KSRP, p75)
  Tag / fusion protein: EGFP (N terminal on insert); His (N terminal on insert)
  Cloning method: Restriction Enzyme; 5′ cloning site BglII (unknown if destroyed); 3′ cloning site SalI (destroyed during cloning)
  Sequencing primers: 5′ EGFP-C
Terms and licenses: Academic/Nonprofit Terms; Industry Terms: Not Available to Industry
Depositor comments: The KHSRP insert in this plasmid contains an extra amino acid, valine, at position #2.
How to cite: pEGFPC1-6XHis-FLKSRP was a gift from Douglas Black (Addgene plasmid # 23001 ; http://n2t.net/addgene:23001 ; RRID:Addgene_23001)
