[The description below was written by a language model from this plasmid's Addgene catalogue record and pLannotate feature annotations shown in this document.]
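Description:
pEGFPC1-6XHis-FLKSRP is a mammalian expression plasmid built on the pEGFP-C1 backbone that produces full-length human KSRP (KH-type splicing regulatory protein, gene KHSRP, also called FUBP2/FBP2) as a fluorescent fusion. The human cytomegalovirus immediate early enhancer and promoter drive an EGFP coding sequence followed by the KHSRP open reading frame, so EGFP sits at the N terminus of the fusion. The record also lists a His tag N-terminal to the insert. It is not annotated separately in the feature table, but the construct name and the short gap between EGFP and KHSRP suggest a 6xHis linker placed there. The insert was cloned between BglII and SalI sites, the latter destroyed, and it carries one noted deviation: an extra valine at amino acid position 2. Transcripts are terminated by the SV40 polyadenylation signal downstream of the remaining multiple cloning site fragment.

In bacteria, the plasmid replicates from a high-copy ColE1/pUC-type origin, and an f1 origin is also present. A single NeoR/KanR (aminoglycoside phosphotransferase) cassette is preceded by both a bacterial bla promoter and the SV40 enhancer/early promoter and is followed by the HSV TK poly(A) signal. It therefore confers kanamycin resistance in E. coli and can support G418 selection of transfected mammalian cells. The small large T antigen, ble and bGH poly(A) fragments in the annotation appear to be backbone remnants rather than functional elements.

The associated publication concerns colocalization of KSRP with polypyrimidine tract binding protein and the c-src pre-mRNA. This fits use of the construct to visualise the subcellular localisation of this splicing and mRNA-decay regulator in mammalian cells, while the His tag offers a possible affinity handle.
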