Features (pLannotate 1.2.2; 16 found; start..end, strand, type, name):
      1..304     +  enhancer       CMV enhancer: human cytomegalovirus immediate early enhancer
    305..508     +  promoter       CMV promoter: human cytomegalovirus (CMV) immediate early promoter
    553..1269    +  CDS            EGFP: EGFP is a basic (constitutively fluorescent) green fluorescent protein published in 1996, derived from Aequorea victoria. It is reported to be a rapidly-maturing weak dimer with moderate acid sensitivity.
   1330..3459    +  CDS            KHSRP: FUBP2_HUMAN - Also known as FUBP2. Experimental evidence at protein level: Swiss-Prot protein existence level 1. Binds to the dendritic targeting element and may play a role in mRNA trafficking (By similarity). Part of a ternary complex that binds to the downstream control sequence (DCS) of the pre-mRNA. Mediates exon inclusion in transcripts that are subject to tissue- specific alternative splicing. May interact with single-stranded DNA from the far-upstream element (FUSE). May activate gene expression. Also involved in degradation of inherently unstable mRNAs that contain AU-rich elements (A
   3755..3780    +  misc_feature   MCS (fragment): multiple cloning site
   3797..3881    +  CDS            large T antigen (fragment): large T antigen from SV40 (simian virus 40)
   3904..4025    +  polyA_signal   SV40 poly(A) signal: SV40 polyadenylation signal
   4059..4487    -  rep_origin     f1 ori (sequence partly withheld): f1 bacteriophage origin of replication; arrow indicates direction of (+) strand synthesis
   4514..4618    +  promoter       AmpR promoter: bla
   4620..4977    +  promoter       SV40 promoter: SV40 enhancer and early promoter
   5012..5806    +  CDS            NeoR/KanR: aminoglycoside phosphotransferase from Tn5; aph(3')-II (or nptII); confers resistance to neomycin, kanamycin, and G418 (Geneticin®)
   5827..5979    +  CDS            ble (fragment): BLE_KLEPN - Experimental evidence at protein level: Swiss-Prot protein existence level 1. Binding protein with a strong affinity to the bleomycin family of antibiotics. Binds to CL990; an antimitotic-antibiotic compound. From Klebsiella pneumoniae.
   6038..6085    +  polyA_signal   HSV TK poly(A) signal: herpes simplex virus thymidine kinase polyadenylation signal (Cole and Stacy, 1985)
   6176..6192    -  polyA_signal   bGH poly(A) signal (fragment): bovine growth hormone polyadenylation signal
   6414..7002    +  rep_origin     ori: high-copy-number ColE1/pMB1/pBR322/pUC origin of replication
   7117..7176    +  enhancer       CMV enhancer (fragment): human cytomegalovirus immediate early enhancer
>Addgene plasmid #23001 | pEGFPC1-6XHis-FLKSRP | addgene full sequence | sequence record 405800 | Addgene NGS Result
CGTTACATAACTTACGGTAAATGGCCCGCCTGGCTGACCGCCCAACGACCCCCGCCCATTGACGTCAATA
ATGACGTATGTTCCCATAGTAACGCCAATAGGGACTTTCCATTGACGTCAATGGGTGGAGTATTTACGGT
AAACTGCCCACTTGGCAGTACATCAAGTGTATCATATGCCAAGTACGCCCCCTATTGACGTCAATGACGG
TAAATGGCCCGCCTGGCATTATGCCCAGTACATGACCTTATGGGACTTTCCTACTTGGCAGTACATCTAC
GTATTAGTCATCGCTATTACCATGGTGATGCGGTTTTGGCAGTACATCAATGGGCGTGGATAGCGGTTTG
ACTCACGGGGATTTCCAAGTCTCCACCCCATTGACGTCAATGGGAGTTTGTTTTGGCACCAAAATCAACG
GGACTTTCCAAAATGTCGTAACAACTCCGCCCCATTGACGCAAATGGGCGGTAGGCGTGTACGGTGGGAG
GTCTATATAAGCAGAGCTGGTTTAGTGAACCGTCAGATCCGCTAGCGCTACCGGTCGCCACCATGGTGAG
CAAGGGCGAGGAGCTGTTCACCGGGGTGGTGCCCATCCTGGTCGAGCTGGACGGCGACGTAAACGGCCAC
AAGTTCAGCGTGTCCGGCGAGGGCGAGGGCGATGCCACCTACGGCAAGCTGACCCTGAAGTTCATCTGCA
CCACCGGCAAGCTGCCCGTGCCCTGGCCCACCCTCGTGACCACCCTGACCTACGGCGTGCAGTGCTTCAG
CCGCTACCCCGACCACATGAAGCAGCACGACTTCTTCAAGTCCGCCATGCCCGAAGGCTACGTCCAGGAG
CGCACCATCTTCTTCAAGGACGACGGCAACTACAAGACCCGCGCCGAGGTGAAGTTCGAGGGCGACACCC
TGGTGAACCGCATCGAGCTGAAGGGCATCGACTTCAAGGAGGACGGCAACATCCTGGGGCACAAGCTGGA
GTACAACTACAACAGCCACAACGTCTATATCATGGCCGACAAGCAGAAGAACGGCATCAAGGTGAACTTC
AAGATCCGCCACAACATCGAGGACGGCAGCGTGCAGCTCGCCGACCACTACCAGCAGAACACCCCCATCG
GCGACGGCCCCGTGCTGCTGCCCGACAACCACTACCTGAGCACCCAGTCCGCCCTGAGCAAAGACCCCAA
CGAGAAGCGCGATCACATGGTCCTGCTGGAGTTCGTGACCGCCGCCGGGATCACTCTCGGCATGGACGAG
CTGTACAAGTCCGGACTCAGATCCATGGGCAGCCATCATCACCATCATCACAGCGGCGGCCACATGGTGT
CGGACTACAGCACGGGAGGACCCCCGCCCGGGCCGCCGCCGCCCGCCGGCGGGGGCGGGGGAGCCGGAGG
CGCCGGGGGAGGCCCTCCGCCGGGCCCGCCAGGCGCGGGGGACCGGGGCGGCGGCGGTCCCGGCGGCGGC
GGCCCGGGCGGGGGGTCGGCCGGGGGCCCCTCTCAGCCACCCGGCGGAGGCGGCCCGGGAATCCGCAAGG
ACGCTTTCGCCGACGCCGTGCAGCGGGCCCGCCAGATTGCAGCCAAAATTGGAGGCGATGCTGCCACGAC
AGTGAATAACAGCACTCCTGATTTTGGTTTTGGGGGCCAAAAGAGACAGTTGGAAGATGGAGATCAACCG
GAGAGCAAGAAGCTGGCTTCCCAGGGAGACTCAATCAGTTCTCAACTTGGACCCATCCATCCTCCCCCAA
GGACTTCAATGACAGAAGAGTACAGGGTCCCAGACGGCATGGTGGGCCTGATCATTGGCAGAGGAGGTGA
ACAAATTAACAAAATCCAACAGGATTCAGGCTGCAAAGTACAGATTTCTCCAGACAGCGGTGGCCTACCC
GAGCGCAGTGTGTCCTTGACAGGAGCCCCAGAATCTGTCCAGAAAGCCAAGATGATGCTGGATGACATTG
TGTCTCGGGGTCGTGGGGGCCCCCCAGGACAGTTCCACGACAACGCCAACGGGGGCCAGAACGGCACCGT
GCAGGAGATCATGATCCCCGCGGGCAAGGCCGGCCTGGTCATTGGCAAGGGCGGGGAGACCATTAAGCAG
CTGCAGGAACGCGCTGGAGTGAAGATGATCTTAATTCAGGACGGATCTCAGAATACGAATGTGGACAAAC
CTCTCCGCATCATTGGGGATCCTTACAAAGTGCAGCAAGCCTGTGAGATGGTGATGGACATCCTCCGGGA
ACGTGACCAAGGCGGCTTTGGGGACCGGAATGAGTACGGATCTCGGATTGGCGGAGGCATCGATGTGCCA
GTGCCCAGGCATTCTGTTGGCGTGGTCATTGGCCGGAGTGGAGAGATGATCAAGAAGATCCAGAATGATG
CTGGCGTGCGGATACAGTTCAAGCAAGATGACGGGACAGGGCCCGAGAAGATTGCTCATATAATGGGGCC
CCCAGACAGGTGCGAGCACGCAGCCCGGATCATCAACGACCTCCTCCAGAGCCTCAGGAGTGGTCCCCCA
GGTCCTCCAGGGGGTCCAGGCATGCCCCCGGGGGGCCGAGGCCGAGGAAGAGGCCAAGGCAATTGGGGTC
CCCCTGGCGGGGAGATGACCTTCTCCATCCCCACTCACAAGTGTGGGCTGGTCATCGGCCGAGGTGGCGA
GAATGTGAAAGCCATAAACCAGCAGACGGGAGCCTTCGTAGAGATCTCCCGGCAGCTGCCACCCAACGGG
GACCCCAACTTCAAGTTGTTCATCATCCGGGGTTCACCCCAGCAGATTGACCACGCCAAGCAGCTTATCG
AGGAAAAGATCGAGGGTCCTCTCTGCCCAGTTGGACCAGGCCCAGGTGGCCCAGGCCCTGCTGGCCCAAT
GGGGCCCTTCAATCCTGGGCCCTTCAACCAGGGGCCACCCGGGGCTCCCCCACATGCCGGGGGGCCCCCT
CCTCACCAGTACCCACCCCAGGGCTGGGGCAATACCTACCCCCAGTGGCAGCCGCCTGCTCCTCATGACC
CAAGCAAAGCAGCTGCAGCGGCCGCGGACCCCAACGCCGCGTGGGCCGCCTACTACTCACACTACTACCA
GCAGCCCCCGGGCCCCGTCCCCGGCCCCGCACCGGCCCCTGCGGCCCCACCGGCTCAGGGTGAGCCCCCT
CAGCCCCCACCCACCGGCCAGTCGGACTACACTAAGGCCTGGGAAGAGTATTACAAAAAGATCGGCCAGC
AGCCCCAGCAGCCCGGAGCGCCCCCACAGCAGGACTACACGAAGGCTTGGGAGGAGTACTACAAGAAGCA
AGCGCAAGTGGCCACCGGAGGGGGTCCAGGAGCTCCCCCAGGCTCCCAGCCAGACTACAGTGCCGCCTGG
GCGGAATATTACAGACAGCAGGCCGCTTACTACGGACAGACCCCAGGTCCTGGCGGCCCCCAGCCGCCGC
CCACGCAGCAGGGACAGCAGCAGGCTCAATGAATCGAATGAATGTGAACTTCTTCATCTGTGAAAAATCT
TTTTTTTTTCCATTTTGTTCTGTTTGGGGGCTTCTGTTTTGTTTGGCGAGAGAGCGATGGCTGCCGTGGG
GAGTACTGGGGAGCCCTCGCGGCAAGCAGGGTGGGGGGGACTTGGGGGCATGCCGGGCCCTCACTCTCTC
GCCTGTTCTGTGTCTCACATGCTTTTTCTTTCAAAATTGGGATCCTTCCATGTTGAGCCAGCCAGAGAAG
ATAGCGAGATCTAAATCTCTGCCANNAAAAAAAAAAAAAAAAACTCGACGGTACCGCGGGCCCGGGATCC
ACCGGATCTAGATAACTGATCATAATCAGCCATACCACATTTGTAGAGGTTTTACTTGCTTTAAAAAACC
TCCCACACCTCCCCCTGAACCTGAAACATAAAATGAATGCAATTGTTGTTGTTAACTTGTTTATTGCAGC
TTATAATGGTTACAAATAAAGCAATAGCATCACAAATTTCACAAATAAAGCATTTTTTTCACTGCATTCT
AGTTGTGGTTTGTCCAAACTCATCAATGTATCTTAACGCGTAAATTGTAAGCGTTAATATTTTGTTAAAA
TTCGCGTTAAATTTTTGTTAAATCAGCTCATTTTTTAACCAATAGGCCGAAATCGGCAAAATCCCTTATA
AATCAAAAGAATAGACCGAGATAGGGT
[37 nt withheld, positions 4158-4194]
AAAGAACGTGGACTCCAACGTCAAAGG
[49 nt withheld, positions 4222-4270]
T
[91 nt withheld, positions 4272-4362]
G
[124 nt withheld, positions 4364-4487]
CAGGTGGCACTTTTCGGGGAAATGTGCGCGGAACCCCTATTTGTTTATTTTTCTAAATACATTCAAATAT
GTATCCGCTCATGAGACAATAACCCTGATAAATGCTTCAATAATATTGAAAAAGGAAGAGTCCTGAGGCG
GAAAGAACCAGCTGTGGAATGTGTGTCAGTTAGGGTGTGGAAAGTCCCCAGGCTCCCCAGCAGGCAGAAG
TATGCAAAGCATGCATCTCAATTAGTCAGCAACCAGGTGTGGAAAGTCCCCAGGCTCCCCAGCAGGCAGA
AGTATGCAAAGCATGCATCTCAATTAGTCAGCAACCATAGTCCCGCCCCTAACTCCGCCCATCCCGCCCC
TAACTCCGCCCAGTTCCGCCCATTCTCCGCCCCATGGCTGACTAATTTTTTTTATTTATGCAGAGGCCGA
GGCCGCCTCGGCCTCTGAGCTATTCCAGAAGTAGTGAGGAGGCTTTTTTGGAGGCCTAGGCTTTTGCAAA
GATCGATCAAGAGACAGGATGAGGATCGTTTCGCATGATTGAACAAGATGGATTGCACGCAGGTTCTCCG
GCCGCTTGGGTGGAGAGGCTATTCGGCTATGACTGGGCACAACAGACAATCGGCTGCTCTGATGCCGCCG
TGTTCCGGCTGTCAGCGCAGGGGCGCCCGGTTCTTTTTGTCAAGACCGACCTGTCCGGTGCCCTGAATGA
ACTGCAAGACGAGGCAGCGCGGCTATCGTGGCTGGCCACGACGGGCGTTCCTTGCGCAGCTGTGCTCGAC
GTTGTCACTGAAGCGGGAAGGGACTGGCTGCTATTGGGCGAAGTGCCGGGGCAGGATCTCCTGTCATCTC
ACCTTGCTCCTGCCGAGAAAGTATCCATCATGGCTGATGCAATGCGGCGGCTGCATACGCTTGATCCGGC
TACCTGCCCATTCGACCACCAAGCGAAACATCGCATCGAGCGAGCACGTACTCGGATGGAAGCCGGTCTT
GTCGATCAGGATGATCTGGACGAAGAGCATCAGGGGCTCGCGCCAGCCGAACTGTTCGCCAGGCTCAAGG
CGAGCATGCCCGACGGCGAGGATCTCGTCGTGACCCATGGCGATGCCTGCTTGCCGAATATCATGGTGGA
AAATGGCCGCTTTTCTGGATTCATCGACTGTGGCCGGCTGGGTGTGGCGGACCGCTATCAGGACATAGCG
TTGGCTACCCGTGATATTGCTGAAGAGCTTGGCGGCGAATGGGCTGACCGCTTCCTCGTGCTTTACGGTA
TCGCCGCTCCCGATTCGCAGCGCATCGCCTTCTATCGCCTTCTTGACGAGTTCTTCTGAGCGGGACTCTG
GGGTTCGAAATGACCGACCAAGCGACGCCCAACCTGCCATCACGAGATTTCGATTCCACCGCCGCCTTCT
ATGAAAGGTTGGGCTTCGGAATCGTTTTCCGGGACGCCGGCTGGATGATCCTCCAGCGCGGGGATCTCAT
GCTGGAGTTCTTCGCCCACCCTAGGGGGAGGCTAACTGAAACACGGAAGGAGACAATACCGGAAGGAACC
CGCGCTATGACGGCAATAAAAAGACAGAATAAAACGCACGGTGTTGGGTCGTTTGTTCATAAACGCGGGG
TTCGGTCCCAGGGCTGGCACTCTGTCGATACCCCACCGAGACCCCATTGGGGCCAATACGCCCGCGTTTC
TTCCTTTTCCCCACCCCACCCCCCAAGTTCGGGTGAAGGCCCAGGGCTCGCAGCCAACGTCGGGGCGGCA
GGCCCTGCCATAGCCTCAGGTTACTCATATATACTTTAGATTGATTTAAAACTTCATTTTTAATTTAAAA
GGATCTAGGTGAAGATCCTTTTTGATAATCTCATGACCAAAATCCCTTAACGTGAGTTTTCGTTCCACTG
AGCGTCAGACCCCGTAGAAAAGATCAAAGGATCTTCTTGAGATCCTTTTTTTCTGCGCGTAATCTGCTGC
TTGCAAACAAAAAAACCACCGCTACCAGCGGTGGTTTGTTTGCCGGATCAAGAGCTACCAACTCTTTTTC
CGAAGGTAACTGGCTTCAGCAGAGCGCAGATACCAAATACTGTTCTTCTAGTGTAGCCGTAGTTAGGCCA
CCACTTCAAGAACTCTGTAGCACCGCCTACATACCTCGCTCTGCTAATCCTGTTACCAGTGGCTGCTGCC
AGTGGCGATAAGTCGTGTCTTACCGGGTTGGACTCAAGACGATAGTTACCGGATAAGGCGCAGCGGTCGG
GCTGAACGGGGGGTTCGTGCACACAGCCCAGCTTGGAGCGAACGACCTACACCGAACTGAGATACCTACA
GCGTGAGCTATGAGAAAGCGCCACGCTTCCCGAAGGGAGAAAGGCGGACAGGTATCCGGTAAGCGGCAGG
GTCGGAACAGGAGAGCGCACGAGGGAGCTTCCAGGGGGAAACGCCTGGTATCTTTATAGTCCTGTCGGGT
TTCGCCACCTCTGACTTGAGCGTCGATTTTTGTGATGCTCGTCAGGGGGGCGGAGCCTATGGAAAAACGC
CAGCAACGCGGCCTTTTTACGGTTCCTGGCCTTTTGCTGGCCTTTTGCTCACATGTTCTTTCCTGCGTTA
TCCCCTGATTCTGTGGATAACCGTATTACCGCCATGCATTAGTTATTAATAGTAATCAATTACGGGGTCA
TTAGTTCATAGCCCATATATGGAGTTCCG
