>Addgene plasmid #23001 | pEGFPC1-6XHis-FLKSRP | addgene partial sequence | sequence record 28933 | 23001 with EGFP-C
ACGAGCTGTACAAGTCCGGACTCAGATCCATGGGCAGCCATCATCACCATCATCACAGCGGCGGCCACAT
GGTGTCGGACTACAGCACGGGAGGACCCCCGCCCG
