>Addgene plasmid #23001 | pEGFPC1-6XHis-FLKSRP | addgene partial sequence | sequence record 28934 | 23001 with CMV-F
AGCAGAGCTGGTTTAGTGAACCGTCAGATCCGCTAGCGCTACCGGTCGCCACCATGGTGAGCAAGGGCGA
GGAGCTGTTCACCGGGGTGGTGCCCATCCTGGTCGAGCTGGACGGCGACGTAAACGGCCACAAGTTCAGC
GTGTCCGGCGAGGGCGAGGGCGATGCCACCTACGGCAAGCTGACCCTGAAGTTCATCTGCACCACCGGCA
AGCTGCCCGTGCCCTGGCCCACCCTCGTGACCACCCTGACCTACGGCGTGCAGTGCTTCAGCCGCTACCC
CGACCACATGAAGCAGCACGACTTCTTCAAGTCCGCCATGCCCGAAGGCTACGTCCAGGAGCGCACCATC
TTCTTCAAGGACGACGGCAACTACAAGACCCGCGCCGAGGTGAAGTTCGAGGGCGACACCCTGGTGAACC
GCATCGAGCTGAAGGGCATCGACTTCAAGGAGGACGGCAACATCCTGGGGCACAAGCTGGAGTACAACTA
CAACAGCCACAACGTCTATATCATGGCCGACAAGCAGAAGAACGGCATCAAGGTGAACTTCAAGATCCGC
CACAACATCGAGGACGGCAGCGTGCAGCTCGCCGACCACTACCAGCAGAACACCCCCATCGGCGACGGCC
CCGTGCTGCTGCCCGACAACCACTACCTGAGCACCCAGTCCGCCCTGAGCAAAGACCCCAACGAGAAGCG
CGATCACATGGTCCTGCTGGAGTTCGTG
