>Addgene plasmid #23001 | pEGFPC1-6XHis-FLKSRP | addgene partial sequence | sequence record 28935 | 23001 with SV40pA-R
TAACAAGTTAACAACAACAATTGCATTCATTTTATGTTTCAGGTTCAGGGGGAGGTGTGGGAGGTTTTTT
AAAGCAAGTAAAACCTCTACAAATGTGGTATGGCTGATTATGATCAGTTATCTAGATCCGGTGGATCCCG
GGCCCGCGGTACCGTCGAGTTTTTTTTTTTTTTTTTTGGCAGAGATTTAGATCTCGCTATCTTCTCTGGC
TGGCTCAACATGGAAGGATCCCAATTTTGAAAGAAAAAGCATGTGAGACACAGAACAGGCGAGAGAGTGA
GGGCCCGGCATGCCCCCAAGTCCCCCCCACCCTGCTTGCCGCGAGGGCTCCCCAGTACTCCCCACGGCAG
CCATCGCTCTCTCGCCAAACAAAACAGAAGCCCCCAAACAGAACAAAATGGAAAAAAAAAAGATTTTTCA
CAGATGAAGAAGTTCACATTCATTCGATTCATTGAGCCTGCTGCTGTCCCTGCTGCGTGGGCGGCGGCTG
GGGGCCGCCAGGACCTGGGGTCTGTCCGTAGTAAGCGGCCTGCTGTCTGTAATATTCCGCCCAGGCGGCA
CTGTAGTCTGGCTGGGAGCCTGGGGGAGCTCCTGGACCCCCTCCGGTGGCCACTTGCGCTTGCTTCTTGT
AGTACTCCTCCCAAGCCTTC
